>Addgene plasmid #138561 | VRER variant | addgene full sequence | sequence record 274783 | Addgene NGS Result
AGGCAGGGATATTCACCATTATCGTTTCAGACCCACCTCCCAACCCCGAGGGGACCCGACAGGCCCGAAG
GAATAGAAGAAGAAGGTGGAGAGAGAGACAGAGACAGATCCATTCGATTAGTGAACGGATCGGCACTGCG
TGCGCCAATTCTGCAGACAAATGGCAGTATTCATCCACAATTTTAAAAGAAAAGGGGGGATTGGGGGGTA
CAGTGCAGGGGAAAGAATAGTAGACATAATAGCAACAGACATACAAACTAAAGAATTACAAAAACAAATT
ACAAAAATTCAAAATTTTCGGGTTTATTACAGGGACAGCAGAGATCCAGTTTGGTTAATTAGCTAGCTAG
GTCTTGAAAGGAGTGGGAATTGGCTCCGGTGCCCGTCAGTGGGCAGAGCGCACATCGCCCACAGTCCCCG
AGAAGTTGGGGGGAGGGGTCGGCAATTGATCCGGTGCCTAGAGAAGGTGGCGCGGGGTAAACTGGGAAAG
TGATGTCGTGTACTGGCTCCGCCTTTTTCCCGAGGGTGGGGGAGAACCGTATATAAGTGCAGTAGTCGCC
GTGAACGTTCTTTTTCGCAACGGGTTTGCCGCCAGAACACAGGACCGGTTCTAGAGCGCTGCCACCATGG
ACAAGAAGTACAGCATCGGCCTGGACATCGGCACCAACTCTGTGGGCTGGGCCGTGATCACCGACGAGTA
CAAGGTGCCCAGCAAGAAATTCAAGGTGCTGGGCAACACCGACCGGCACAGCATCAAGAAGAACCTGATC
GGAGCCCTGCTGTTCGACAGCGGCGAAACAGCCGAGGCCACCCGGCTGAAGAGAACCGCCAGAAGAAGAT
ACACCAGACGGAAGAACCGGATCTGCTATCTGCAAGAGATCTTCAGCAACGAGATGGCCAAGGTGGACGA
CAGCTTCTTCCACAGACTGGAAGAGTCCTTCCTGGTGGAAGAGGATAAGAAGCACGAGCGGCACCCCATC
TTCGGCAACATCGTGGACGAGGTGGCCTACCACGAGAAGTACCCCACCATCTACCACCTGAGAAAGAAAC
TGGTGGACAGCACCGACAAGGCCGACCTGCGGCTGATCTATCTGGCCCTGGCCCACATGATCAAGTTCCG
GGGCCACTTCCTGATCGAGGGCGACCTGAACCCCGACAACAGCGACGTGGACAAGCTGTTCATCCAGCTG
GTGCAGACCTACAACCAGCTGTTCGAGGAAAACCCCATCAACGCCAGCGGCGTGGACGCCAAGGCCATCC
TGTCTGCCAGACTGAGCAAGAGCAGACGGCTGGAAAATCTGATCGCCCAGCTGCCCGGCGAGAAGAAGAA
TGGCCTGTTCGGAAACCTGATTGCCCTGAGCCTGGGCCTGACCCCCAACTTCAAGAGCAACTTCGACCTG
GCCGAGGATGCCAAACTGCAGCTGAGCAAGGACACCTACGACGACGACCTGGACAACCTGCTGGCCCAGA
TCGGCGACCAGTACGCCGACCTGTTTCTGGCCGCCAAGAACCTGTCCGACGCCATCCTGCTGAGCGACAT
CCTGAGAGTGAACACCGAGATCACCAAGGCCCCCCTGAGCGCCTCTATGATCAAGAGATACGACGAGCAC
CACCAGGACCTGACCCTGCTGAAAGCTCTCGTGCGGCAGCAGCTGCCTGAGAAGTACAAAGAGATTTTCT
TCGACCAGAGCAAGAACGGCTACGCCGGCTACATTGACGGCGGAGCCAGCCAGGAAGAGTTCTACAAGTT
CATCAAGCCCATCCTGGAAAAGATGGACGGCACCGAGGAACTGCTCGTGAAGCTGAACAGAGAGGACCTG
CTGCGGAAGCAGCGGACCTTCGACAACGGCAGCATCCCCCACCAGATCCACCTGGGAGAGCTGCACGCCA
TTCTGCGGCGGCAGGAAGATTTTTACCCATTCCTGAAGGACAACCGGGAAAAGATCGAGAAGATCCTGAC
CTTCCGCATCCCCTACTACGTGGGCCCTCTGGCCAGGGGAAACAGCAGATTCGCCTGGATGACCAGAAAG
AGCGAGGAAACCATCACCCCCTGGAACTTCGAGGAAGTGGTGGACAAGGGCGCTTCCGCCCAGAGCTTCA
TCGAGCGGATGACCAACTTCGATAAGAACCTGCCCAACGAGAAGGTGCTGCCCAAGCACAGCCTGCTGTA
CGAGTACTTCACCGTGTATAACGAGCTGACCAAAGTGAAATACGTGACCGAGGGAATGAGAAAGCCCGCC
TTCCTGAGCGGCGAGCAGAAAAAGGCCATCGTGGACCTGCTGTTCAAGACCAACCGGAAAGTGACCGTGA
AGCAGCTGAAAGAGGACTACTTCAAGAAAATCGAGTGCTTCGACTCCGTGGAAATCTCCGGCGTGGAAGA
TCGGTTCAACGCCTCCCTGGGCACATACCACGATCTGCTGAAAATTATCAAGGACAAGGACTTCCTGGAC
AATGAGGAAAACGAGGACATTCTGGAAGATATCGTGCTGACCCTGACACTGTTTGAGGACAGAGAGATGA
TCGAGGAACGGCTGAAAACCTATGCCCACCTGTTCGACGACAAAGTGATGAAGCAGCTGAAGCGGCGGAG
ATACACCGGCTGGGGCAGGCTGAGCCGGAAGCTGATCAACGGCATCCGGGACAAGCAGTCCGGCAAGACA
ATCCTGGATTTCCTGAAGTCCGACGGCTTCGCCAACAGAAACTTCATGCAGCTGATCCACGACGACAGCC
TGACCTTTAAAGAGGACATCCAGAAAGCCCAGGTGTCCGGCCAGGGCGATAGCCTGCACGAGCACATTGC
CAATCTGGCCGGCAGCCCCGCCATTAAGAAGGGCATCCTGCAGACAGTGAAGGTGGTGGACGAGCTCGTG
AAAGTGATGGGCCGGCACAAGCCCGAGAACATCGTGATCGAAATGGCCAGAGAGAACCAGACCACCCAGA
AGGGACAGAAGAACAGCCGCGAGAGAATGAAGCGGATCGAAGAGGGCATCAAAGAGCTGGGCAGCCAGAT
CCTGAAAGAACACCCCGTGGAAAACACCCAGCTGCAGAACGAGAAGCTGTACCTGTACTACCTGCAGAAT
GGGCGGGATATGTACGTGGACCAGGAACTGGACATCAACCGGCTGTCCGACTACGATGTGGACCATATCG
TGCCTCAGAGCTTTCTGAAGGACGACTCCATCGACAACAAGGTGCTGACCAGAAGCGACAAGAACCGGGG
CAAGAGCGACAACGTGCCCTCCGAAGAGGTCGTGAAGAAGATGAAGAACTACTGGCGGCAGCTGCTGAAC
GCCAAGCTGATTACCCAGAGAAAGTTCGACAATCTGACCAAGGCCGAGAGAGGCGGCCTGAGCGAACTGG
ATAAGGCCGGCTTCATCAAGAGACAGCTGGTGGAAACCCGGCAGATCACAAAGCACGTGGCACAGATCCT
GGACTCCCGGATGAACACTAAGTACGACGAGAATGACAAGCTGATCCGGGAAGTGAAAGTGATCACCCTG
AAGTCCAAGCTGGTGTCCGATTTCCGGAAGGATTTCCAGTTTTACAAAGTGCGCGAGATCAACAACTACC
ACCACGCCCACGACGCCTACCTGAACGCCGTCGTGGGAACCGCCCTGATCAAAAAGTACCCTAAGCTGGA
AAGCGAGTTCGTGTACGGCGACTACAAGGTGTACGACGTGCGGAAGATGATCGCCAAGAGCGAGCAGGAA
ATCGGCAAGGCTACCGCCAAGTACTTCTTCTACAGCAACATCATGAACTTTTTCAAGACCGAGATTACCC
TGGCCAACGGCGAGATCCGGAAGCGGCCTCTGATCGAGACAAACGGCGAAACCGGGGAGATCGTGTGGGA
TAAGGGCCGGGATTTTGCCACCGTGCGGAAAGTGCTGAGCATGCCCCAAGTGAATATCGTGAAAAAGACC
GAGGTGCAGACAGGCGGCTTCAGCAAAGAGTCTATCCTGCCCAAGAGGAACAGCGATAAGCTGATCGCCA
GAAAGAAGGACTGGGACCCTAAGAAGTACGGCGGCTTCGTGAGCCCCACCGTGGCCTATTCTGTGCTGGT
GGTGGCCAAAGTGGAAAAGGGCAAGTCCAAGAAACTGAAGAGTGTGAAAGAGCTGCTGGGGATCACCATC
ATGGAAAGAAGCAGCTTCGAGAAGAATCCCATCGACTTTCTGGAAGCCAAGGGCTACAAAGAAGTGAAAA
AGGACCTGATCATCAAGCTGCCTAAGTACTCCCTGTTCGAGCTGGAAAACGGCCGGAAGAGAATGCTGGC
CTCTGCCCGGGAACTGCAGAAGGGAAACGAACTGGCCCTGCCCTCCAAATATGTGAACTTCCTGTACCTG
GCCAGCCACTATGAGAAGCTGAAGGGCTCCCCCGAGGATAATGAGCAGAAACAGCTGTTTGTGGAACAGC
ACAAGCACTACCTGGACGAGATCATCGAGCAGATCAGCGAGTTCTCCAAGAGAGTGATCCTGGCCGACGC
TAATCTGGACAAAGTGCTGTCCGCCTACAACAAGCACCGGGATAAGCCCATCAGAGAGCAGGCCGAGAAT
ATCATCCACCTGTTTACCCTGACCAATCTGGGAGCCCCTGCCGCCTTCAAGTACTTTGACACCACCATCG
ACCGGAAGGAGTACCGGAGCACCAAAGAGGTGCTGGACGCCACCCTGATCCACCAGAGCATCACCGGCCT
GTACGAGACACGGATCGACCTGTCTCAGCTGGGAGGCGACAAGCGACCTGCCGCCACAAAGAAGGCTGGA
CAGGCTAAGAAGAAGAAAGATTACAAAGACGATGACGATAAGGGATCCGGCGCAACAAACTTCTCTCTGC
TGAAACAAGCCGGAGATGTCGAAGAGAATCCTGGACCGATGGCCAAGCCTTTGTCTCAAGAAGAATCCAC
CCTCATTGAAAGAGCAACGGCTACAATCAACAGCATCCCCATCTCTGAAGACTACAGCGTCGCCAGCGCA
GCTCTCTCTAGCGACGGCCGCATCTTCACTGGTGTCAATGTATATCATTTTACTGGGGGACCTTGTGCAG
AACTCGTGGTGCTGGGCACTGCTGCTGCTGCGGCAGCTGGCAACCTGACTTGTATCGTCGCGATCGGAAA
TGAGAACAGGGGCATCTTGAGCCCCTGCGGACGGTGCCGACAGGTGCTTCTCGATCTGCATCCTGGGATC
AAAGCCATAGTGAAGGACAGTGATGGACAGCCGACGGCAGTTGGGATTCGTGAATTGCTGCCCTCTGGTT
ATGTGTGGGAGGGCTAAGAATTCGATATCAAGCTTATCGGTAATCAACCTCTGGATTACAAAATTTGTGA
AAGATTGACTGGTATTCTTAACTATGTTGCTCCTTTTACGCTATGTGGATACGCTGCTTTAATGCCTTTG
TATCATGCTATTGCTTCCCGTATGGCTTTCATTTTCTCCTCCTTGTATAAATCCTGGTTGCTGTCTCTTT
ATGAGGAGTTGTGGCCCGTTGTCAGGCAACGTGGCGTGGTGTGCACTGTGTTTGCTGACGCAACCCCCAC
TGGTTGGGGCATTGCCACCACCTGTCAGCTCCTTTCCGGGACTTTCGCTTTCCCCCTCCCTATTGCCACG
GCGGAACTCATCGCCGCCTGCCTTGCCCGCTGCTGGACAGGGGCTCGGCTGTTGGGCACTGACAATTCCG
TGGTGTTGTCGGGGAAATCATCGTCCTTTCCTTGGCTGCTCGCCTGTGTTGCCACCTGGATTCTGCGCGG
GACGTCCTTCTGCTACGTCCCTTCGGCCCTCAATCCAGCGGACCTTCCTTCCCGCGGCCTGCTGCCGGCT
CTGCGGCCTCTTCCGCGTCTTCGCCTTCGCCCTCAGACGAGTCGGATCTCCCTTTGGGCCGCCTCCCCGC
ATCGATACCGTCGACCTCGAGACCTAGAAAAACATGGAGCAATCACAAGTAGCAATACAGCAGCTACCAA
TGCTGATTGTGCCTGGCTAGAAGCACAAGAGGAGGAGGAGGTGGGTTTTCCAGTCACACCTCAGGTACCT
TTAAGACCAATGACTTACAAGGCAGCTGTAGATCTTAGCCACTTTTTAAAAGAAAAGGGGGGACTGGAAG
GGCTAATTCACTCCCAACGAAGACAAGATATCCTTGATCTGTGGATCTACCACACACAAGGCTACTTCCC
TGATTGGCAGAACTACACACCAGGGCCAGGGATCAGATATCCACTGACCTTTGGATGGTGCTACAAGCTA
GTACCAGTTGAGCAAGAGAAGGTAGAAGAAGCCAATGAAGGAGAGAACACCCGCTTGTTACACCCTGTGA
GCCTGCATGGGATGGATGACCCGGAGAGAGAAGTATTAGAGTGGAGGTTTGACAGCCGCCTAGCATTTCA
TCACATGGCCCGAGAGCTGCATCCGGACTGTACTGGGTCTCTCTGGTTAGACCAGATCTGAGCCTGGGAG
CTCTCTGGCTAACTAGGGAACCCACTGCTTAAGCCTCAATAAAGCTTGCCTTGAGTGCTTCAAGTAGTGT
GTGCCCGTCTGTTGTGTGACTCTGGTAACTAGAGATCCCTCAGACCCTTTTAGTCAGTGTGGAAAATCTC
TAGCAGGGCCCGTTTAAACCCGCTGATCAGCCTCGACTGTGCCTTCTAGTTGCCAGCCATCTGTTGTTTG
CCCCTCCCCCGTGCCTTCCTTGACCCTGGAAGGTGCCACTCCCACTGTCCTTTCCTAATAAAATGAGGAA
ATTGCATCGCATTGTCTGAGTAGGTGTCATTCTATTCTGGGGGGTGGGGTGGGGCAGGACAGCAAGGGGG
AGGATTGGGAAGACAATAGCAGGCATGCTGGGGATGCGGTGGGCTCTATGGCTTCTGAGGCGGAAAGAAC
CAGCTGGGGCTCTAGGGGGTATCCCC
[124 nt withheld, positions 6887-7010]
C
[91 nt withheld, positions 7012-7102]
A
[49 nt withheld, positions 7104-7152]
CCTTTGACGTTGGAGTCCACGTTCTTT
[37 nt withheld, positions 7180-7216]
ACCCTATCTCGGTCTATTCTTTTGATTTATAAGGGATTTTGCCGATTTCGGCCTATTGGTTAAAAAATGA
GCTGATTTAACAAAAATTTAACGCGAATTAATTCTGTGGAATGTGTGTCAGTTAGGGTGTGGAAAGTCCC
CAGGCTCCCCAGCAGGCAGAAGTATGCAAAGCATGCATCTCAATTAGTCAGCAACCAGGTGTGGAAAGTC
CCCAGGCTCCCCAGCAGGCAGAAGTATGCAAAGCATGCATCTCAATTAGTCAGCAACCATAGTCCCGCCC
CTAACTCCGCCCAGTTCCGCCCATTCTCCGCCCCATGGCTGACTAATTTTTTTTATTTATGCAGAGGCCG
AGGCCGCCTCTGCCTCTGAGCTATTCCAGAAGTAGTGAGGAGGCTTTTTTGGAGGCCTAGGCTTTTGCAA
AAAGCTCCCGGGAGCTTGTATATCCATTTTCGGATCTGATCAGCACGTGTTGACAATTAATCATCGGCAT
AGTATATCGGCATAGTATAATACGACAAGGTGAGGAACTAAACCATGGCCAAGTTGACCAGTGCCGTTCC
GGTGCTCACCGCGCGCGACGTCGCCGGAGCGGTCGAGTTCTGGACCGACCGGCTCGGGTTCTCCCGGGAC
TTCGTGGAGGACGACTTCGCCGGTGTGGTCCGGGACGACGTGACCCTGTTCATCAGCGCGGTCCAGGACC
AGGTGGTGCCGGACAACACCCTGGCCTGGGTGTGGGTGCGCGGCCTGGACGAGCTGTACGCCGAGTGGTC
GGAGGTCGTGTCCACGAACTTCCGGGACGCCTCCGGGCCGGCCATGACCGAGATCGGCGAGCAGCCGTGG
GGGCGGGAGTTCGCCCTGCGCGACCCGGCCGGCAACTGCGTGCACTTCGTGGCCGAGGAGCAGGACTGAC
ACGTGCTACGAGATTTCGATTCCACCGCCGCCTTCTATGAAAGGTTGGGCTTCGGAATCGTTTTCCGGGA
CGCCGGCTGGATGATCCTCCAGCGCGGGGATCTCATGCTGGAGTTCTTCGCCCACCCCAACTTGTTTATT
GCAGCTTATAATGGTTACAAATAAAGCAATAGCATCACAAATTTCACAAATAAAGCATTTTTTTCACTGC
ATTCTAGTTGTGGTTTGTCCAAACTCATCAATGTATCTTATCATGTCTGTATACCGTCGACCTCTAGCTA
GAGCTTGGCGTAATCATGGTCATAGCTGTTTCCTGTGTGAAATTGTTATCCGCTCACAATTCCACACAAC
ATACGAGCCGGAAGCATAAAGTGTAAAGCCTGGGGTGCCTAATGAGTGAGCTAACTCACATTAATTGCGT
TGCGCTCACTGCCCGCTTTCCAGTCGGGAAACCTGTCGTGCCAGCTGCATTAATGAATCGGCCAACGCGC
GGGGAGAGGCGGTTTGCGTATTGGGCGCTCTTCCGCTTCCTCGCTCACTGACTCGCTGCGCTCGGTCGTT
CGGCTGCGGCGAGCGGTATCAGCTCACTCAAAGGCGGTAATACGGTTATCCACAGAATCAGGGGATAACG
CAGGAAAGAACATGTGAGCAAAAGGCCAGCAAAAGGCCAGGAACCGTAAAAAGGCCGCGTTGCTGGCGTT
TTTCCATAGGCTCCGCCCCCCTGACGAGCATCACAAAAATCGACGCTCAAGTCAGAGGTGGCGAAACCCG
ACAGGACTATAAAGATACCAGGCGTTTCCCCCTGGAAGCTCCCTCGTGCGCTCTCCTGTTCCGACCCTGC
CGCTTACCGGATACCTGTCCGCCTTTCTCCCTTCGGGAAGCGTGGCGCTTTCTCATAGCTCACGCTGTAG
GTATCTCAGTTCGGTGTAGGTCGTTCGCTCCAAGCTGGGCTGTGTGCACGAACCCCCCGTTCAGCCCGAC
CGCTGCGCCTTATCCGGTAACTATCGTCTTGAGTCCAACCCGGTAAGACACGACTTATCGCCACTGGCAG
CAGCCACTGGTAACAGGATTAGCAGAGCGAGGTATGTAGGCGGTGCTACAGAGTTCTTGAAGTGGTGGCC
TAACTACGGCTACACTAGAAGAACAGTATTTGGTATCTGCGCTCTGCTGAAGCCAGTTACCTTCGGAAAA
AGAGTTGGTAGCTCTTGATCCGGCAAACAAACCACCGCTGGTAGCGGTGGTTTTTTTGTTTGCAAGCAGC
AGATTACGCGCAGAAAAAAAGGATCTCAAGAAGATCCTTTGATCTTTTCTACGGGGTCTGACGCTCAGTG
GAACGAAAACTCACGTTAAGGGATTTTGGTCATGAGATTATCAAAAAGGATCTTCACCTAGATCCTTTTA
AATTAAAAATGAAGTTTTAAATCAATCTAAAGTATATATGAGTAAACTTGGTCTGACAGTTACCAATGCT
TAATCAGTGAGGCACCTATCTCAGCGATCTGTCTATTTCGTTCATCCATAGTTGCCTGACTCCCCGTCGT
GTAGATAACTACGATACGGGAGGGCTTACCATCTGGCCCCAGTGCTGCAATGATACCGCGAGACCCACGC
TCACCGGCTCCAGATTTATCAGCAATAAACCAGCCAGCCGGAAGGGCCGAGCGCAGAAGTGGTCCTGCAA
CTTTATCCGCCTCCATCCAGTCTATTAATTGTTGCCGGGAAGCTAGAGTAAGTAGTTCGCCAGTTAATAG
TTTGCGCAACGTTGTTGCCATTGCTACAGGCATCGTGGTGTCACGCTCGTCGTTTGGTATGGCTTCATTC
AGCTCCGGTTCCCAACGATCAAGGCGAGTTACATGATCCCCCATGTTGTGCAAAAAAGCGGTTAGCTCCT
TCGGTCCTCCGATCGTTGTCAGAAGTAAGTTGGCCGCAGTGTTATCACTCATGGTTATGGCAGCACTGCA
TAATTCTCTTACTGTCATGCCATCCGTAAGATGCTTTTCTGTGACTGGTGAGTACTCAACCAAGTCATTC
TGAGAATAGTGTATGCGGCGACCGAGTTGCTCTTGCCCGGCGTCAATACGGGATAATACCGCGCCACATA
GCAGAACTTTAAAAGTGCTCATCATTGGAAAACGTTCTTCGGGGCGAAAACTCTCAAGGATCTTACCGCT
GTTGAGATCCAGTTCGATGTAACCCACTCGTGCACCCAACTGATCTTCAGCATCTTTTACTTTCACCAGC
GTTTCTGGGTGAGCAAAAACAGGAAGGCAAAATGCCGCAAAAAAGGGAATAAGGGCGACACGGAAATGTT
GAATACTCATACTCTTCCTTTTTCAATATTATTGAAGCATTTATCAGGGTTATTGTCTCATGAGCGGATA
CATATTTGAATGTATTTAGAAAAATAAACAAATAGGGGTTCCGCGCACATTTCCCCGAAAAGTGCCACCT
GACGTCGACGGATCGGGAGATCTCCCGATCCCCTATGGTGCACTCTCAGTACAATCTGCTCTGATGCCGC
ATAGTTAAGCCAGTATCTGCTCCCTGCTTGTGTGTTGGAGGTCGCTGAGTAGTGCGCGAGCAAAATTTAA
GCTACAACAAGGCAAGGCTTGACCGACAATTGCATGAAGAATCTGCTTAGGGTTAGGCGTTTTGCGCTGC
TTCGCGATGTACGGGCCAGATATACGCGTTGACATTGATTATTGACTAGTTATTAATAGTAATCAATTAC
GGGGTCATTAGTTCATAGCCCATATATGGAGTTCCGCGTTACATAACTTACGGTAAATGGCCCGCCTGGC
TGACCGCCCAACGACCCCCGCCCATTGACGTCAATAATGACGTATGTTCCCATAGTAACGCCAATAGGGA
CTTTCCATTGACGTCAATGGGTGGAGTATTTACGGTAAACTGCCCACTTGGCAGTACATCAAGTGTATCA
TATGCCAAGTACGCCCCCTATTGACGTCAATGACGGTAAATGGCCCGCCTGGCATTATGCCCAGTACATG
ACCTTATGGGACTTTCCTACTTGGCAGTACATCTACGTATTAGTCATCGCTATTACCATGGTGATGCGGT
TTTGGCAGTACATCAATGGGCGTGGATAGCGGTTTGACTCACGGGGATTTCCAAGTCTCCACCCCATTGA
CGTCAATGGGAGTTTGTTTTGGCACCAAAATCAACGGGACTTTCCAAAATGTCGTAACAACTCCGCCCCA
TTGACGCAAATGGGCGGTAGGCGTGTACGGTGGGAGGTCTATATAAGCAGCGCGTTTTGCCTGTACTGGG
TCTCTCTGGTTAGACCAGATCTGAGCCTGGGAGCTCTCTGGCTAACTAGGGAACCCACTGCTTAAGCCTC
AATAAAGCTTGCCTTGAGTGCTTCAAGTAGTGTGTGCCCGTCTGTTGTGTGACTCTGGTAACTAGAGATC
CCTCAGACCCTTTTAGTCAGTGTGGAAAATCTCTAGCAGTGGCGCCCGAACAGGGACTTGAAAGCGAAAG
GGAAACCAGAGGAGCTCTCTCGACGCAGGACTCGGCTTGCTGAAGCGCGCACGGCAAGAGGCGAGGGGCG
GCGACTGGTGAGTACGCCAAAAATTTTGACTAGCGGAGGCTAGAAGGAGAGAGATGGGTGCGAGAGCGTC
AGTATTAAGCGGGGGAGAATTAGATCGCGATGGGAAAAAATTCGGTTAAGGCCAGGGGGAAAGAAAAAAT
ATAAATTAAAACATATAGTATGGGCAAGCAGGGAGCTAGAACGATTCGCAGTTAATCCTGGCCTGTTAGA
AACATCAGAAGGCTGTAGACAAATACTGGGACAGCTACAACCATCCCTTCAGACAGGATCAGAAGAACTT
AGATCATTATATAATACAGTAGCAACCCTCTATTGTGTGCATCAAAGGATAGAGATAAAAGACACCAAGG
AAGCTTTAGACAAGATAGAGGAAGAGCAAAACAAAAGTAAGACCACCGCACAGCAAGCGGCCGCTGATCT
TCAGACCTGGAGGAGGAGATATGAGGGACAATTGGAGAAGTGAATTATATAAATATAAAGTAGTAAAAAT
TGAACCATTAGGAGTAGCACCCACCAAGGCAAAGAGAAGAGTGGTGCAGAGAGAAAAAAGAGCAGTGGGA
ATAGGAGCTTTGTTCCTTGGGTTCTTGGGAGCAGCAGGAAGCACTATGGGCGCAGCGTCAATGACGCTGA
CGGTACAGGCCAGACAATTATTGTCTGGTATAGTGCAGCAGCAGAACAATTTGCTGAGGGCTATTGAGGC
GCAACAGCATCTGTTGCAACTCACAGTCTGGGGCATCAAGCAGCTCCAGGCAAGAATCCTGGCTGTGGAA
AGATACCTAAAGGATCAACAGCTCCTGGGGATTTGGGGTTGCTCTGGAAAACTCATTTGCACCACTGCTG
TGCCTTGGAATGCTAGTTGGAGTAATAAATCTCTGGAACAGATTTGGAATCACACGACCTGGATGGAGTG
GGACAGAGAAATTAACAATTACACAAGCTTAATACACTCCTTAATTGAAGAATCGCAAAACCAGCAAGAA
AAGAATGAACAAGAATTATTGGAATTAGATAAATGGGCAAGTTTGTGGAATTGGTTTAACATAACAAATT
GGCTGTGGTATATAAAATTATTCATAATGATAGTAGGAGGCTTGGTAGGTTTAAGAATAGTTTTTGCTGT
ACTTTCTATAGTGAATAGAGTT
Features (pLannotate 1.2.2; 35 found; start..end, strand, type, name):
     31..131     +  CDS            Rev (fragment): human immunodeficiency virus 1 (HIV-1) Rev protein; rev; enhances nuclear export of unspliced and incompletely spliced viral mRNAs
    181..298     +  misc_feature   cPPT/CTS: central polypurine tract and central termination sequence of HIV-1
    347..365     +  CDS            small t antigen (fragment): SV40 (simian virus 40) small t antigen
    391..602     +  promoter       EF-1α core promoter: core promoter for human elongation factor EF-1α
    627..2345    +  CDS            Cas9(N): N-terminal portion of Streptococcus pyogenes Cas9 (Zetsche et al., 2015)
   2232..4730    +  CDS            Cas9(C): C-terminal portion of Streptococcus pyogenes Cas9 (Zetsche et al., 2015)
   4869..5267    +  CDS            BSD: blasticidin S deaminase; Aspergillus terreus BSD; confers resistance to blasticidin
   5268..5289    +  misc_feature   MCS (fragment): pBluescript multiple cloning site
   5292..5880    +  misc_feature   WPRE: woodchuck hepatitis virus posttranscriptional regulatory element
   5817..6398    +  CDS            nef (fragment): NEF_HV1H2 - Experimental evidence at protein level: Swiss-Prot protein existence level 1. Extracellular Nef protein targets CD4(+) T-lymphocytes for apoptosis by interacting with CXCR4 surface receptors. From Human immunodeficiency virus type 1 group M subtype B (isolate HXB2) (HIV-1).
   6405..6585    +  LTR            5' LTR (truncated): truncated 5' long terminal repeat (LTR) from HIV-1
   6617..6841    +  polyA_signal   bGH poly(A) signal: bovine growth hormone polyadenylation signal
   6845..6866    +  promoter       SV40 promoter (fragment): SV40 enhancer and early promoter
   6887..7315    +  rep_origin     f1 ori (sequence partly withheld): f1 bacteriophage origin of replication; arrow indicates direction of (+) strand synthesis
   7342..7413    +  promoter       SV40 promoter (fragment): SV40 enhancer and early promoter
   7414..7485    +  promoter       SV40 promoter (fragment): SV40 enhancer and early promoter
   7489..7623    +  rep_origin     SV40 ori: SV40 origin of replication
   7685..7732    +  promoter       EM7 promoter: synthetic bacterial promoter&nbsp
   7751..8125    +  CDS            BleoR: antibiotic-binding protein; Sh ble from Streptoalloteichus hindustanus; confers resistance to bleomycin, phleomycin, and Zeocin™
   8135..8260    +  CDS            ble (fragment): BLE_KLEPN - Experimental evidence at protein level: Swiss-Prot protein existence level 1. Binding protein with a strong affinity to the bleomycin family of antibiotics. Binds to CL990; an antimitotic-antibiotic compound. From Klebsiella pneumoniae.
   8255..8376    +  polyA_signal   SV40 poly(A) signal: SV40 polyadenylation signal
   8447..8469    -  protein_bind   lac operator (fragment): The lac repressor binds to the lac operator to inhibit transcription in E. coli. This inhibition can be relieved by adding lactose or isopropyl-β-D-thiogalactopyranoside (IPTG). lac repressor encoded by lacI
   8473..8503    -  promoter       lac promoter: promoter for the E. coli lac operon
   8518..8539    -  protein_bind   CAP binding site: CAP binding activates transcription in the presence of cAMP. E. coli catabolite activator protein
   8552..8644    -  CDS            lacI (fragment): lac repressor; lacI; The lac repressor binds to the lac operator to inhibit transcription in E. coli. This inhibition can be relieved by adding lactose or isopropyl-β-D-thiogalactopyranoside (IPTG).
   8827..9415    -  rep_origin     ori: high-copy-number ColE1/pMB1/pBR322/pUC origin of replication
   9586..10446   -  CDS            AmpR: β-lactamase; bla; confers resistance to ampicillin, carbenicillin, and related antibiotics
  10447..10551   -  promoter       AmpR promoter: bla
  10610..10662   -  misc_feature   bom (fragment): basis of mobility region from pBR322
  10817..11196   +  enhancer       CMV enhancer: human cytomegalovirus immediate early enhancer
  11197..11396   +  promoter       CMV promoter: human cytomegalovirus (CMV) immediate early promoter
  11414..11594   +  LTR            5' LTR (truncated): truncated 5' long terminal repeat (LTR) from HIV-1
  11641..11766   +  misc_feature   HIV-1 Ψ: packaging signal of human immunodeficiency virus type 1
  11750..12113   +  CDS            HIV-1 gag (fragment): gag protein from human immunodeficiency virus 1; gag
  12259..12492   +  misc_feature   RRE: The Rev response element (RRE) of HIV-1 allows for Rev-dependent mRNA export from the nucleus to the cytoplasm.
