[The description below was written by a language model from this plasmid's Addgene catalogue record and pLannotate feature annotations shown in this document.]
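Description:
VRER variant is a lentiviral transfer plasmid, listed as built on the pFUGW backbone (about 12.9 kb), for stable expression of an engineered Streptococcus pyogenes Cas9 in mammalian cells. It is propagated in E. coli from a high-copy ColE1/pUC-type origin under ampicillin selection (AmpR). The backbone also carries an f1 origin and an SV40 promoter/ori–EM7–BleoR cassette with an SV40 poly(A) signal, which lies outside the region packaged into virus.

The viral portion begins with a CMV enhancer/promoter fused to a truncated HIV-1 5' LTR, which drives transcription of the genomic RNA in packaging cells. This is followed by the Ψ packaging signal with a gag fragment, the RRE for Rev-dependent export, and the cPPT/CTS. Downstream, the short EF-1α core (EFS) promoter drives a single open reading frame encoding human codon-optimized SpCas9-VRER. According to the record, a C-terminal NLS and FLAG tag follow the Cas9 coding sequence, and a P2A peptide then links it to blasticidin S deaminase. Nuclease and selection marker are therefore produced from one transcript as separate proteins. The annotation tool does not call the NLS, FLAG or P2A elements individually, but the gap between the Cas9 and BSD features is consistent with them. A WPRE enhances transcript expression, and the cassette ends with a truncated 3' LTR followed by a bGH poly(A) signal.

The VRER variant carries the substitutions D1135V, G1218R, R1335E and T1337R, a combination known to alter PAM recognition relative to wild-type SpCas9. No guide RNA cassette is annotated, so guides must be supplied separately. The plasmid is suited to making blasticidin-selected, Cas9 variant-expressing cell lines and was deposited with a study on predicting the sequence-specific cleavage activity of Cas9 variants.
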