Addgene plasmid #138561: VRER variant
Purpose: Expresses human codon-optimized SpCas9-VRER and blasticidin resistance: EFS promoter-VRER-NLS-FLAG-P2A-BSD
Depositing lab: Hyongbum Kim. Depositing organization: Yonsei University Health System. Publication: Prediction of the sequence-specific cleavage activity of Cas9 variants. Kim N, Kim HK, Lee S, Seo JH, Choi JW, Park J, Min S, Yoon S, Cho SR, Kim HH. Nat Biotechnol. 2020 Nov;38(11):1328-1336. doi: 10.1038/s41587-020-0537-9. Epub 2020 Jun 8. PubMed 32514125.
Backbone
  Vector backbone: pFUGW
  Total vector size (bp): 12859
  Vector type: Mammalian Expression, Lentiviral, CRISPR
  Selectable markers: Blasticidin
Growth in bacteria
  Bacterial resistance: Ampicillin, 100 μg/mL
  Growth temperature: 37°C
  Growth strain: NEB Stable
  Copy number: High Copy
Gene/Insert
  Gene/Insert name: VRER (alt name: VRER variant)
  Species: Synthetic
  Insert size (bp): 4641
  Mutation: D1135V, G1218R, R1335E, T1337R
  Promoter: EFS
  Tag / fusion protein: NLS (C terminal on insert); FLAG (C terminal on insert); BSD (C terminal on insert)
  Cloning method: Gibson Cloning
  Sequencing primers: 5′ 5' - ggtcttgaaaggagtgggaattgg - 3'; 3′ 5' - CAGGTCGCTTGTCGCCTCC - 3'
Terms and licenses: Academic/Nonprofit Terms; Industry Terms: Not Available to Industry
How to cite: VRER variant was a gift from Hyongbum Kim (Addgene plasmid # 138561 ; http://n2t.net/addgene:138561 ; RRID:Addgene_138561)
